>Addgene plasmid #191247 | pXD69m2-AphA | addgene full sequence | sequence record 375745 | Addgene NGS Result
GGCAGCAGGGGCATTCGAGACAAGGAGATTATAGCATGGCGGCAAACGCTGGCGAGACGAAGGTGAAGCT
CTGGGAGGGCATCTGCTACCCAGAGAACATGCGCGATGACTGGCAGGACGAGATAGACGACATTCTTCAA
GTGCCTTTCGCTTATGCGGTTCACGACATAGACCATGACCAGAAGAGCAAGCAGCGCAAGACGCATGCGC
ACGTCATTGTTGTCTGGGGCGGCAACACGACACGCAAGGCAATCATCAACGTCTTGAACCGATTGAGCGC
GGACGGCAAGAAGTGCTGTTCGTCAGCCGAGCCAATCAACAACATCAGGCATGCGTATGACTATCTGATT
CACGACACGGCTTCCTGTCGCAAGAAGGGCAAGGAGCTGTATCCGGTCGAAGCACGCATCGAGGGAAACA
ACTTCGACATTGGTCAGCTCGAACAGCTCTCGACTAAGGACAAGCAGGACATGCTCTTCGAGTTGGTCGG
CTTCATCATGTGCGAGAGGTTCGAGACCATCAACGATTTCACGGCTGCGGCGCTGAGGGAGTTTCCCGAG
CAGTACCGCGAAATCATCGTGGGGTACAACTCGATTCTCGAGCGCTATTGTCGCGGGAACTATCTGAACG
CCGAACGTAAGCGCAAGTGCGTGGAACAGTCAGGTGCCAAAGAGTAGTCGGGTCAATGCAGCAATGCGTG
ACTACGGGGCGGCGTGGTCTGCGCTCGCGCAGATCTAAGCCGACTCGTTCACGGATTGCGGAATTGACGC
GACGGCCAACCGAATAGACCAGACTTGATTAAGGGTCGATGGACGCTCTGCTCCATCGACCCTTTCCTTG
CCCGTGTCTCGACTGGATGAGACCTGCAGAATCGGGCGGCTCATTATTTTTCGCTAACTACGTCCGAAAA
ATAATGTGTCCGAAAAATAATGTGACAAATGACAAATGACAAATGACCACAGGGGGGCCACTACGACGGC
CCCCCTAATAGTGCCGTGTGCCGTGTGCCGAACCGCAGGTAGATTGAGGGGTGGTTCGGAGGGGCGAAGT
CCCTCCGTTCGGCGCTCGCGCCGATGGCCCGAGGGCCGTGAGCGAAGCCGCGAACGGGCAAGGGCTGGGG
GGTCTCGGGGGGAACGCCCGAGCGGGTGCAGGGCTGGCCCTGCCACGTCCTTAGCGTAGCTAAGGTCTAA
CGTGCTAGACTTTAGTCGATTAAGTCTGTACGGTTCGGAGGTTTCCATGGCTCACATCGCGAAATACAAG
GCTCCATCGGTCGGGCACATGCTTGCCCACTACCGCCGCGACCGCAGCAGCCTGGAGCGCGACAACATCG
ACCCCGAGCGCATCAAGAACGACTTGGTGGTCGGCCACTACACGAACAAGGACGGCAAGCTCGTTGTGGG
GCGCGTGGAGCCGCGCGATGGCGAGCCGAACTGGGGCACGGTGGAGAGCCGCATCGAGCGCGTGAACGAG
GCCCAGAAGGCCGCAGGGAAGCGTGCCACGCGCAAGGATGCGGTCGTTATGGCTGACGTTGTTGTGACGC
TTCCCGACAATGTGCGCAAGGGCGATGAGGACAGGTTCTTCCGTCTCACGTACTGGTACCTGTCGAAGAA
GTTCGGCATCGAGAACATGATGGGCGGGTACGTCCACAAGGACGAGGTGTTGAAGGATGGCACGCCCGCC
CGCGACCACATGCACGTGCCGTTCACGCCCATCCTAGATGGACGGTTCAACTACAAGCAGATGTGCCCCC
GCAGCTTCTACCGGAGCATGCACAAGGAGCTTGGGGATTACCTAGAGGGGCGCATGGGCTACCGCCCTGC
AATCGAGCTTGACGAGGAGACGCGGGCGCAGCGTGTATACACGGACAAGTCCGTGGATATCGACAAGGTA
CGCTGTGCGGTCGATAAGGCCGTGGTTGAACCTGCGAAGGACGAAGCGGCGCGAATCGTCGCGGCGGCTA
GGGAAGAAGCCGCCGCTTTACTGAATGATGCCGAAACGCGTAAGGCAGAGCTTGTTACCGAGATTGCCGA
CAAGGAGGGTGACCTTGCCGAGCTTGACAGCCAGCTCGAGGACGTGAAGCTCGATATCGAAGATGAGCAA
GACCGATTGGAGTGTCTTCGGCAACGAGCGGACGGAGTTGCGCGAGACATTGGAGAGCTTCAACCCATCG
CTACCGAGGTTCGGGGCTGGGAAGCTGCGGGAAAAGCTGAGCGCGGCGCAATCCTCGATAACATCGTTGT
TAAGTGCGATGGACTCGCGAGCCGCATCAGAGCAGGAGTTGCGGGAATGCGAATCAAAGTGGAAGAGCTT
AGAAGTCGAATATCGCGCCCGCTCGAATATCTGATGCGCAGGGAACAGCCAAGGCAACAGAGCCTTAATG
ACGTGCTGCGCGATGCGCAGCGGGCGGCGGATGCGTGGAACCGCGACCACGCTGCACCGCAGAGGACGTA
TCGCGGGCGGGCTAGATGATGTGTTATAGTAGTACCTGTAATACACGACAAGGAGGTGCGACGCGAAAAA
ACCCCGCTGAAGCGGGGTTTTTTGCGGAGCTTCGCTTCCACGATGCGCATGATTCGGAGGCCCCGGCGAT
CGCCGGGGCCTCCGTGCGTTGTGTGTCGATTTGGGATGCAGCCAGATGGGCTTCCTCGGCGCGAACCGGC
CGAGATTTCCGAATGCAGACGGTCTCGCTTGGACGATGCGCTTTCGAATAATCCCGGCGGAGCGGGCATT
CCAGTCTTCTTATCAATATATCTATAGAATGGGCAAAGCATAAAAACTTGCATGGACTAATGCTTGAAAC
CCAGGACAATAACCTTATAGCTTGTAAATTCTATCATAATTGTGGTTTCAAAATCGGCTCCGTCGATACT
ATGTTATACGCCAACTTTGAAAACAACTTTGAAAAAGCTGTTTTCTGGTATTTAAGGTTTTAGAATGCAA
GGAACAGTGAATTGGAGTTCGTCTTGTTATAATTAGCTTCTTGGGGTATCTTTAAATACTGTAGAAAAGA
GGAAGGAAATAATAAATGGCTAAAATGAGAATATCACCGGAATTGAAAAAACTGATCGAAAAATACCGCT
GCGTAAAAGATACGGAAGGAATGTCTCCTGCTAAGGTATATAAGCTGGTGGGAGAAAATGAAAACCTATA
TTTAAAAATGACGGACAGCCGGTATAAAGGGACCACCTATGATGTGGAACGGGAAAAGGACATGATGCTA
TGGCTGGAAGGAAAGCTGCCTGTTCCAAAGGTCCTGCACTTTGAACGGCATGATGGCTGGAGCAATCTGC
TCATGAGTGAGGCCGATGGCGTCCTTTGCTCGGAAGAGTATGAAGATGAACAAAGCCCTGAAAAGATTAT
CGAGCTGTATGCGGAGTGCATCAGGCTCTTTCACTCCATCGACATATCGGATTGTCCCTATACGAATAGC
TTAGACAGCCGCTTAGCCGAATTGGATTACTTACTGAATAACGATCTGGCCGATGTGGATTGCGAAAACT
GGGAAGAAGACACTCCATTTAAAGATCCGCGCGAGCTGTATGATTTTTTAAAGACGGAAAAGCCCGAAGA
GGAACTTGTCTTTTCCCACGGCGACCTGGGAGACAGCAACATCTTTGTGAAAGATGGCAAAGTAAGTGGC
TTTATTGATCTTGGGAGAAGCGGCAGGGCGGACAAGTGGTATGACATTGCCTTCTGCGTCCGGTCGATCA
GGGAGGATATCGGGGAAGAACAGTATGTCGAGCTATTTTTTGACTTACTGGGGATCAAGCCTGATTGGGA
GAAAATAAAATATTATATTTTACTGGATGAATTGTTTTAGATCGTTAAGGGATCAACTTTGGGAGAGAGT
TCAAAATTGATCCTTTTTTTATAACAGGAATTCTTGAAGACGAAAGGGCCTCGTGATACGCCTATTTTTA
TAGGTTAATGTCATGATAATAATGGTTTCTTAGACGTCAGGTGGCACTTTTCGGGGAAATGTGCGCGGAA
CCCCTATTTGTTTATTTTTCTAAATACATTCAAATATGTATCCGCTCATGAGACAATAACCCTGATAAAT
GCTTCAATAATATTGAAAAAGGAAGAGTATGAGTATTCAACATTTCCGTGTCGCCCTTATTCCCTTTTTT
GCGGCATTTTGCCTTCCTGTTTTTGCTCACCCAGAAACGCTGGTGAAAGTAAAAGATGCTGAAGATCAGT
TGGGTGCACGAGTGGGTTACATCGAACTGGATCTCAACAGCGGTAAGATCCTTGAGAGTTTTCGCCCCGA
AGAACGTTTTCCAATGATGAGCACTTTTAAAGTTCTGCTATGTGGCGCGGTATTATCCCGTGTTGACGCC
GGGCAAGAGCAACTCGGTCGCCGCATACACTATTCTCAGAATGACTTGGTTGAGTACTCACCAGTCACAG
AAAAGCATCTTACGGATGGCATGACAGTAAGAGAATTATGCAGTGCTGCCATAACCATGAGTGATAACAC
TGCGGCCAACTTACTTCTGACAACGATCGGAGGACCGAAGGAGCTAACCGCTTTTTTGCACAACATGGGG
GATCATGTAACTCGCCTTGATCGTTGGGAACCGGAGCTGAATGAAGCCATACCAAACGACGAGCGTGACA
CCACGATGCCTGCAGCAATGGCAACAACGTTGCGCAAACTATTAACTGGCGAACTACTTACTCTAGCTTC
CCGGCAACAATTAATAGACTGGATGGAGGCGGATAAAGTTGCAGGACCACTTCTGCGCTCGGCCCTTCCG
GCTGGCTGGTTTATTGCTGATAAATCTGGAGCCGGTGAGCGTGGGTCTCGCGGTATCATTGCAGCACTGG
GGCCAGATGGTAAGCCCTCCCGTATCGTAGTTATCTACACGACGGGGAGTCAGGCAACTATGGATGAACG
AAATAGACAGATCGCTGAGATAGGTGCCTCACTGATTAAGCATTGGTAACTGTCAGACCAAGTTTACTCA
TATATACTTTAGATTGATTTAAAACTTCATTTTTAATTTAAAAGGATCTAGGTGAAGATCCTTTTTGATA
ATCTCATGACCAAAATCCCTTAACGTGAGTTTTCGTTCCACTGAGCGTCAGACCCCGTAGAAAAGATCAA
AGGATCTTCTTGAGATCCTTTTTTTCTGCGCGTAATCTGCTGCTTGCAAACAAAAAAACCACCGCTACCA
GCGGTGGTTTGTTTGCCGGATCAAGAGCTACCAACTCTTTTTCCGAAGGTAACTGGCTTCAGCAGAGCGC
AGATACCAAATACTGTCCTTCTAGTGTAGCCGTAGTTAGGCCACCACTTCAAGAACTCTGTAGCACCGCC
TACATACCTCGCTCTGCTAATCCTGTTACCAGTGGCTGCTGCCAGTGGCGATAAGTCGTGTCTTACCGGG
TTGGACTCAAGACGATAGTTACCGGATAAGGCGCAGCGGTCGGGCTGAACGGGGGGTTCGTGCACACAGC
CCAGCTTGGAGCGAACGACCTACACCGAACTGAGATACCTACAGCGTGAGCTATGAGAAAGCGCCACGCT
TCCCGAAGGGAGAAAGGCGGACAGGTATCCGGTAAGCGGCAGGGTCGGAACAGGAGAGCGCACGAGGGAG
CTTCCAGGGGGAAACGCCTGGTATCTTTATAGTCCTGTCGGGTTTCGCCACCTCTGACTTGAGCGTCGAT
TTTTGTGATGCTCGTCAGGGGGGCGGAGCCTATGGAAAAACGCCAGCAACGCGGCCCGAGATGCGCCGCG
TGCGGCTGCTGGAGATGGCGGACGCGATGGATATGTTCTGCCAAGGGTTGGTTTGCGCATTCACAGTTCT
CCGCAAGAATTGATTGGCTCCAATTCTTGGAGTGGTGAATCCGTTAGCGAGGTGCCGCCGGCATGAGCTC
CTCTAGTAGAGAGCGTTCACCGACAAACAACAGATAAAACGAAAGGCCCAGTCTTTCGACTGAGCCTTTC
GTTTTATTTGAAAAAGAAAAGCCCCAGCAAGCTTGGC
Features (pLannotate 1.2.2; 6 found; start..end, strand, type, name):
   2715..2930    +  CDS            satA (fragment): STA_BACSU - Also known as yyaR. Experimental evidence at protein level: Swiss-Prot protein existence level 1. Involved in resistance to streptothricin, a broad-spectrum antibiotic produced by streptomycetes. Detoxifies streptothricin via acetylation of the beta amino group of the first beta-lysyl moiety of streptothricin. From Bacillus subtilis (strain 168).
   3026..3820    +  CDS            KanR: aminoglycoside phosphotransferase; aphA-3; confers resistance to kanamycin
   3984..4088    +  promoter       AmpR promoter: bla
   4089..4949    +  CDS            AmpR: β-lactamase; bla; confers resistance to ampicillin, carbenicillin, and related antibiotics
   5120..5708    +  rep_origin     ori: high-copy-number ColE1/pMB1/pBR322/pUC origin of replication
   5889..5960    -  terminator     rrnB T1 terminator: transcription terminator T1 from the E. coli rrnB gene
