[The description below was written by a language model from this plasmid's Addgene catalogue record and pLannotate feature annotations shown in this document.]
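Description:
pXD69m2-AphA is an empty-backbone shuttle plasmid of about 6 kb, built on the pXD69m2 backbone. It replicates in both Escherichia coli and the human gut actinobacterium Eggerthella lenta, and it provides kanamycin resistance as the selectable marker in E. lenta. In E. coli it is maintained as a high-copy plasmid through a ColE1/pUC-type origin of replication. Selection there uses ampicillin, via a β-lactamase gene driven by its native bla promoter, together with kanamycin.

The kanamycin marker is annotated as an aphA-3-type aminoglycoside phosphotransferase, which gives the plasmid its name. Just upstream of it lies a short fragment resembling the streptothricin acetyltransferase gene satA. This fragment may have been carried along from the source of the aphA-3 cassette, although the record does not explain where it came from. It is only partial, so it should not be assumed to confer streptothricin resistance. An rrnB T1 transcription terminator sits on the opposite strand near the end of the sequence, where it can insulate neighbouring regions from read-through transcription.

Automated annotation found nothing in roughly the first 2.7 kb of the sequence. The replication functions needed for maintenance in E. lenta presumably lie in this region, but the record identifies neither the replicon nor any cloning site or promoter for inserts. As an empty backbone classed as a bacterial expression vector, the plasmid serves as a starting scaffold for introducing genes into E. lenta. It comes from work on developing genetic tools for this organism.
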