Addgene plasmid #191247: pXD69m2-AphA
Purpose: (Empty Backbone) E. coli - Eggerthella lenta shuttle plasmid with kanamycin resistance in E. lenta
Depositing lab: Emily Balskus. Depositing organization: Harvard University. Publication: Genetic manipulation of the human gut bacterium Eggerthella lenta reveals a widespread family of transcriptional regulators. Dong X, Guthrie BGH, Alexander M, Noecker C, Ramirez L, Glasser NR, Turnbaugh PJ, Balskus EP. Nat Commun. 2022 Dec 9;13(1):7624. doi: 10.1038/s41467-022-33576-3. PubMed 36494336.
Backbone
  Vector backbone: pXD69m2
  Vector type: Bacterial Expression
Growth in bacteria
  Bacterial resistance: Ampicillin and Kanamycin, 100 & 50 μg/mL
  Growth temperature: 37°C
  Growth strain: DH5alpha
  Copy number: High Copy
Terms and licenses: Academic/Nonprofit Terms; Industry Terms: Not Available to Industry
How to cite: pXD69m2-AphA was a gift from Emily Balskus (Addgene plasmid # 191247 ; http://n2t.net/addgene:191247 ; RRID:Addgene_191247)
